>Addgene plasmid #224892 | pBS L30 ALFA-Apex-Rab7A | addgene full sequence | sequence record 451387 | Addgene NGS Result
CAACGGTCTTGACATCGCTGTTAGGCTTTTGGAGCCACTCAAGGCGGAGTTCCCTATTTTGAGCTACGCC
GATTTCTACCAGTTGGCTGGCGTTGTTGCCGTTGAGGTCACGGGTGGACCTAAGGTTCCATTCCACCCTG
GAAGAGAGGACAAGCCTGAGCCACCACCAGAGGGTCGCTTGCCCGATCCCACTAAGGGTTCTGACCATTT
GAGAGATGTGTTTGGCAAAGCTATGGGGCTTACTGACCAAGATATCGTTGCTCTATCTGGGGGTCACACT
ATTGGAGCTGCACACAAGGAGCGTTCTGGATTTGAGGGTCCCTGGACCTCTAATCCTCTTATTTTCGACA
ACTCATACTTCACGGAGTTGTTGAGTGGTGAGAAGGAAGGTCTCCTTCAGCTACCTTCTGACAAGGCTCT
TTTGTCTGACCCTGTATTCCGCCCTCTCGTTGATAAATATGCAGCGGACGAAGATGCCTTCTTTGCTGAT
TACGCTGAGGCTCACCAAAAGCTTTCCGAGCTTGGGTTTGCTGATGCCGGTGGTTCCGGTGGATCTGGAG
GTTCTTACATCACAAGTTTGTACAAAAAAGCAGGCACCATGACCTCTAGGAAGAAAGTGTTGCTGAAGGT
TATCATCCTGGGAGATTCTGGAGTCGGGAAGACATCACTCATGAACCAGTATGTGAATAAGAAATTCAGC
AATCAGTACAAAGCCACAATAGGAGCTGACTTTCTGACCAAGGAGGTGATGGTGGATGACAGGCTAGTCA
CAATGCAGATATGGGACACAGCAGGACAGGAACGGTTCCAGTCTCTCGGTGTGGCCTTCTACAGAGGTGC
AGACTGCTGCGTTCTGGTATTTGATGTGACTGCCCCCAACACATTCAAAACCCTAGATAGCTGGAGAGAT
GAGTTTCTCATCCAGGCCAGTCCCCGAGATCCTGAAAACTTCCCATTTGTTGTGTTGGGAAACAAGATTG
ACCTCGAAAACAGACAAGTGGCCACAAAGCGGGCACAGGCCTGGTGCTACAGCAAAAACAACATTCCCTA
CTTTGAGACCAGTGCCAAGGAGGCCATCAACGTGGAGCAGGCGTTCCAGACGATTGCACGGAATGCACTT
AAGCAGGAAACGGAGGTGGAGCTGTACAACGAATTTCCTGAACCTATCAAACTGGACAAGAATGACCGGG
CCAAGGCCTCGGCAGAAAGCTGCAGTTGCTAGAACCCAGCTTTCTTGTACAAAGTGGTGATGTAGTAGGT
CGACCTGCAGGGGGAGATGGGGGAGGCTAACTGAAACACGGAAGGAGACAATACCGGAAGGAACCCGCGC
TATGACGGCAATAAAAAGACAGAATAAAACGCACGGGTGTTGGGTCGTTTGTTCATAAACGCGGGGTTCG
GTCCCAGGGCTGGCACTCTGTCGATACCCCACCGAGACCCCATTGGGGCCAATACGCCCGCGTTTCTTCC
TTTTCCCCACCCCACCCCCCAAGTTCGGGTGAAGGCCCAGGGCTCGCAGCCAACGTCGGGGCGGCAAGCC
CTGCCATAGCCACGGGCCCCGTGGGTTAGGGACGGGGTCCCCCATGCAAGCTTTTGTTCCCTTTAGTGAG
GGTTAATTTCGAGCTTGGCGTAATCATGGTCATAGCTGTTTCCTGTGTGAAATTGTTATCCGCTCACAAT
TCCACACAACATACGAGCCGGAAGCATAAAGTGTAAAGCCTGGGGTGCCTAATGAGTGAGCTAACTCACA
TTAATTGCGTTGCGCTCACTGCCCGCTTTCCAGTCGGGAAACCTGTCGTGCCAGCTGCATTAATGAATCG
GCCAACGCGCGGGGAGAGGCGGTTTGCGTATTGGGCGCTCTTCCGCTTCCTCGCTCACTGACTCGCTGCG
CTCGGTCGTTCGGCTGCGGCGAGCGGTATCAGCTCACTCAAAGGCGGTAATACGGTTATCCACAGAATCA
GGGGATAACGCAGGAAAGAACATGTGAGCAAAAGGCCAGCAAAAGGCCAGGAACCGTAAAAAGGCCGCGT
TGCTGGCGTTTTTCCATAGGCTCCGCCCCCCTGACGAGCATCACAAAAATCGACGCTCAAGTCAGAGGTG
GCGAAACCCGACAGGACTATAAAGATACCAGGCGTTTCCCCCTGGAAGCTCCCTCGTGCGCTCTCCTGTT
CCGACCCTGCCGCTTACCGGATACCTGTCCGCCTTTCTCCCTTCGGGAAGCGTGGCGCTTTCTCATAGCT
CACGCTGTAGGTATCTCAGTTCGGTGTAGGTCGTTCGCTCCAAGCTGGGCTGTGTGCACGAACCCCCCGT
TCAGCCCGACCGCTGCGCCTTATCCGGTAACTATCGTCTTGAGTCCAACCCGGTAAGACACGACTTATCG
CCACTGGCAGCAGCCACTGGTAACAGGATTAGCAGAGCGAGGTATGTAGGCGGTGCTACAGAGTTCTTGA
AGTGGTGGCCTAACTACGGCTACACTAGAAGAACAGTATTTGGTATCTGCGCTCTGCTGAAGCCAGTTAC
CTTCGGAAAAAGAGTTGGTAGCTCTTGATCCGGCAAACAAACCACCGCTGGTAGCGGTGGTTTTTTTGTT
TGCAAGCAGCAGATTACGCGCAGAAAAAAAGGATCTCAAGAAGATCCTTTGATCTTTTCTACGGGGTCTG
ACGCTCAGTGGAACGAAAACTCACGTTAAGGGATTTTGGTCATGAGATTATCAAAAAGGATCTTCACCTA
GATCCTTTTAAATTAAAAATGAAGTTTTAAATCAATCTAAAGTATATATGAGTAAACTTGGTCTGACAGT
TACCAATGCTTAATCAGTGAGGCACCTATCTCAGCGATCTGTCTATTTCGTTCATCCATAGTTGCCTGAC
TCCCCGTCGTGTAGATAACTACGATACGGGAGGGCTTACCATCTGGCCCCAGTGCTGCAATGATACCGCG
AGACCCACGCTCACCGGCTCCAGATTTATCAGCAATAAACCAGCCAGCCGGAAGGGCCGAGCGCAGAAGT
GGTCCTGCAACTTTATCCGCCTCCATCCAGTCTATTAATTGTTGCCGGGAAGCTAGAGTAAGTAGTTCGC
CAGTTAATAGTTTGCGCAACGTTGTTGCCATTGCTACAGGCATCGTGGTGTCACGCTCGTCGTTTGGTAT
GGCTTCATTCAGCTCCGGTTCCCAACGATCAAGGCGAGTTACATGATCCCCCATGTTGTGCAAAAAAGCG
GTTAGCTCCTTCGGTCCTCCGATCGTTGTCAGAAGTAAGTTGGCCGCAGTGTTATCACTCATGGTTATGG
CAGCACTGCATAATTCTCTTACTGTCATGCCATCCGTAAGATGCTTTTCTGTGACTGGTGAGTACTCAAC
CAAGTCATTCTGAGAATAGTGTATGCGGCGACCGAGTTGCTCTTGCCCGGCGTCAATACGGGATAATACC
GCGCCACATAGCAGAACTTTAAAAGTGCTCATCATTGGAAAACGTTCTTCGGGGCGAAAACTCTCAAGGA
TCTTACCGCTGTTGAGATCCAGTTCGATGTAACCCACTCGTGCACCCAACTGATCTTCAGCATCTTTTAC
TTTCACCAGCGTTTCTGGGTGAGCAAAAACAGGAAGGCAAAATGCCGCAAAAAAGGGAATAAGGGCGACA
CGGAAATGTTGAATACTCATACTCTTCCTTTTTCAATATTATTGAAGCATTTATCAGGGTTATTGTCTCA
TGAGCGGATACATATTTGAATGTATTTAGAAAAATAAACAAATAGGGGTTCCGCGCACATTTCCCCGAAA
AGTGCCACCTGACGTCTAAGAAACCATTATTATCATGACATTAACCTATAAAAATAGGCGTATCACGAGG
CCCTTTCGTCTCGCGCGTTTCGGTGATGACGGTGAAAACCTCTGACACATGCAGCTCCCGGAGACGGTCA
CAGCTTGTCTGTAAGCGGATGCCGGGAGCAGACAAGCCCGTCAGGGCGCGTCAGCGGGTGTTGGCGGGTG
TCGGGGCTGGCTTAACTATGCGGCATCAGAGCAGATTGTACTGAGAGTGCACCATATGCGGTGTGAAATA
CCGCACAGATGCGTAAGGAGAAAATACCGCATCAGG
[124 nt withheld, positions 4097-4220]
C
[91 nt withheld, positions 4222-4312]
A
[49 nt withheld, positions 4314-4362]
CCTTTGACGTTGGAGTCCACGTTCTTT
[37 nt withheld, positions 4390-4426]
ACCCTATCTCGGTCTATTCTTTTGATTTATAAGGGATTTTGCCGATTTCGGCCTATTGGTTAAAAAATGA
GCTGATTTAACAAAAATTTAACGCGAATTTTAACAAAATATTAACGCTTACAATTTCCATTCGCCATTCA
GGCTGCGCAACTGTTGGGAAGGGCGATCGGTGCGGGCCTCTTCGCTATTACGCCAGCTGGCGAAAGGGGG
ATGTGCTGCAAGGCGATTAAGTTGGGTAACGCCAGGGTTTTCCCAGTCACGACGTTGTAAAACGACGGCC
AGTGAATTGTAATACGACTCACTATAGGGCGAATTCGAGCTCGGTACCCGGGGATCGCAGAACAAACGCC
CAGAACCGAAGGCCGGAGCCCAGACGCCGCAGCAGCCCAGCCTGCGTTGTAACCCGGTCCCCATAGCAAC
CAACTACCGCAGACTACTCTCGCAAGCGCTGTTCTGCTTGTGACCCGGACCGGCTTCTCTTCCGCTTCCG
GTCCCACAATCCTCTGTCGGCCTAGAAGAGCTTTGCATTGTGGGAGCTCCTTCCTTTCTCGCTCCCCGGC
CATCTTGGCGGCTGGTGTTGGTGAGTGAGCTCTGCGGGGTAAACGATTAGGCGGCTCGGGGAGCTCCGCT
AGCTGGTGTTTGACGCTCTGGATTATAATCCTCTCTTCTGTCCTCTGTGTATGCTAGGTTGGGGGTTGTC
CCGCACCTACTAGAGGATCCGCCACCATGCCATCACGTTTGGAAGAGGAACTGAGACGCCGCTTAACTGA
ACCTGGAAAGTCTTACCCAACTGTGAGTGCTGATTACCAGGACGCCGTTGAGAAGGCGAAGAAGAAGCTC
AGAGGCTTCATCGCTGAGAAGAGATGCGCTCCTCTAATGCTCCGTTTGGCATTCCACTCTGCTGGAACCT
TTGACAAGGGCACGAAGACCGGTGGACCCTTCGGAACCATCAAGCACCCTGCCGAACTGGCTCACAGCGC
TAA
Features (pLannotate 1.2.2; 20 found; start..end, strand, type, name):
    573..593     +  protein_bind   attB1: mutant version of attB; core recombination site for the Gateway® BP reaction BP Clonase™
    599..1219    +  CDS            RAB7A: RAB7A_HUMAN - Also known as RAB7. Experimental evidence at protein level: Swiss-Prot protein existence level 1. Small GTPase which cycles between active GTP-bound and inactive GDP-bound states. In its active state, binds to a variety of effector proteins playing a key role in the regulation of endo- lysosomal trafficking. Governs early-to-late endosomal maturation, microtubule minus-end as well as plus-end directed endosomal migration and positioning, and endosome-lysosome transport through different protein-protein interaction cascades. Plays a central role, not only in endosomal traffic, but
   1224..1248    -  protein_bind   attB2: mutant version of attB; recombination site for the Gateway® BP reaction BP Clonase™
   1336..1384    +  polyA_signal   HSV TK poly(A) signal: herpes simplex virus thymidine kinase polyadenylation signal (Cole and Stacy, 1985)
   1475..1491    -  polyA_signal   bGH poly(A) signal (fragment): bovine growth hormone polyadenylation signal
   1600..1618    -  promoter       T3 promoter: promoter for bacteriophage T3 RNA polymerase
   1663..1679    -  protein_bind   lac operator: The lac repressor binds to the lac operator to inhibit transcription in E. coli. This inhibition can be relieved by adding lactose or isopropyl-β-D-thiogalactopyranoside (IPTG). lac repressor encoded by lacI
   1687..1717    -  promoter       lac promoter: promoter for the E. coli lac operon
   1732..1753    -  protein_bind   CAP binding site: CAP binding activates transcription in the presence of cAMP. E. coli catabolite activator protein
   1766..1858    -  CDS            lacI (fragment): lac repressor; lacI; The lac repressor binds to the lac operator to inhibit transcription in E. coli. This inhibition can be relieved by adding lactose or isopropyl-β-D-thiogalactopyranoside (IPTG).
   2041..2629    -  rep_origin     ori: high-copy-number ColE1/pMB1/pBR322/pUC origin of replication
   2800..3660    -  CDS            AmpR: β-lactamase; bla; confers resistance to ampicillin, carbenicillin, and related antibiotics
   3661..3765    -  promoter       AmpR promoter: bla
   3860..3895    +  CDS            rop (fragment): Rop protein, which maintains plasmids at low copy number; rop
   3997..4096    +  misc_feature   bom (fragment): basis of mobility region from pBR322
   4097..4525    +  rep_origin     f1 ori (sequence partly withheld): f1 bacteriophage origin of replication; arrow indicates direction of (+) strand synthesis
   4556..4713    -  CDS            lacZα (fragment): LacZα fragment of β-galactosidase; lacZ fragment
   4716..4734    +  promoter       T7 promoter: promoter for bacteriophage T7 RNA polymerase
   4737..4762    +  misc_feature   MCS (fragment): pUC18/19 multiple cloning site
   5201..538     +  CDS            APEX2 (across the origin): soybean ascorbate peroxidase, engineered to serve as a monomeric tag for electron microscopy and live-cell proteomics (Lam et al., 2015) more active than the original APEX due to the A134P mutation
