[The description below was written by a language model from this plasmid's Addgene catalogue record and pLannotate feature annotations shown in this document.]
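Description:
pBS L30 ALFA-Apex-Rab7A is a mammalian expression plasmid of about 5.4 kb built on a pBluescript-type "pBS L30" backbone. It is propagated in E. coli through a high-copy ColE1/pUC origin with ampicillin selection (AmpR with its bla promoter). The backbone also carries the usual phagemid remnants: an f1 origin, flanking T7 and T3 promoters, lacZα and lac promoter/operator fragments, and part of a pUC multiple cloning site.

The payload is human RAB7A, the small GTPase that governs early-to-late endosome maturation and endosome–lysosome transport, fused at its N-terminus to APEX2 and an ALFA epitope tag. In the annotated sequence, the APEX2 coding region spans the numbering origin and sits directly upstream of RAB7A. RAB7A is bracketed by attB1 and attB2 Gateway recombination sites, so the attB1 site presumably serves as an in-frame linker. An HSV TK polyadenylation signal follows the fusion, along with a small reverse-oriented bGH poly(A) fragment. The short ALFA tag is not annotated in the feature table.

The promoter is not properly recorded: the catalogue's promoter field contains a cloning method instead, and no mammalian promoter is annotated in the unassigned region between the MCS fragment and APEX2. The backbone name may hint at an L30-type promoter, but the record does not confirm this. Puromycin is listed as a selectable marker, yet no puromycin resistance cassette appears in the feature table.

APEX2 is an engineered ascorbate peroxidase used for proximity biotinylation proteomics and as an electron microscopy tag, while ALFA allows nanobody-based detection or capture. Consistent with the associated study on tracking Rab7 partners and exosome dynamics, the construct suits mapping the Rab7A-proximal proteome and visualising Rab7-positive compartments.
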