Addgene plasmid #224892: pBS L30 ALFA-Apex-Rab7A
Purpose: Rab7A fused to APEX and an ALFA tag on N-term in a pBS L30 backbone.
Depositing lab: Raphael Gaudin. Depositing organization: CNRS, Delegation Occitanie Est. Publication: Monitoring the dynamics of exosomes through the tracking of Rab7 partners. Bare Y, Delalande F, Hirschler A, Cazevieille C, Lucansky V, Carapito C, Gaudin R, Deffieu MS. bioRxiv 2025.10.07.680694 10.1101/2025.10.07.680694.
Backbone
  Vector backbone: pBS L30 backbone
  Vector type: Mammalian Expression
  Selectable markers: Puromycin
Growth in bacteria
  Bacterial resistance: Ampicillin, 100 μg/mL
  Growth temperature: 37°C
  Growth strain: NEB Stable
  Copy number: Unknown
Gene/Insert
  Gene/Insert name: Rab7A
  Species: H. sapiens (human)
  Entrez Gene: RAB7A (a.k.a. CMT2B, PRO2706, RAB7)
  Promoter: Gibson Cloning
  Tag / fusion protein: ALFA (N terminal on insert); APEX2 (N terminal on insert)
  Cloning method: Other
  Sequencing primers: 5′ CMV-F
Terms and licenses: Academic/Nonprofit Terms; Industry Terms: Not Available to Industry
Depositor comments: Please visit https://doi.org/10.1101/2025.10.07.680694 for bioRxiv preprint.
How to cite: pBS L30 ALFA-Apex-Rab7A was a gift from Raphael Gaudin (Addgene plasmid # 224892 ; http://n2t.net/addgene:224892 ; RRID:Addgene_224892)
